>Addgene plasmid #154259 | pPGC1a_Proximal Promoter-FLuc2P | addgene full sequence | sequence record 306858 | Addgene NGS Result
GCCATGGGGCGGAGAATGGGCGGAACTGGGCGGAGTTAGGGGCGGGATGGGCGGAGTTAGGGGCGGGACT
ATGGTTGCTGACTAATTGAGATGCATGCTTTGCATACTTCTGCCTGCTGGGGAGCCTGGGGACTTTCCAC
ACCTGGTTGCTGACTAATTGAGATGCATGCTTTGCATACTTCTGCCTGCTGGGGAGCCTGGGGACTTTCC
ACACCCTAACTGACACACATTCCACAGCTGGTTCTTTCCGCCTCAGAAGGTAGCTAACCAAGTTCCTCTT
TCAGAGGTTATTTCAGGCCATGGTGCTGCGCAGATCAGCGGAAGAGCGCCCAATACGCAAACGGATCCTT
ATCGATTTTACCACATTTGTAGAGGTTTTACTTGCTTTAAAAAACCTCCCACACCTCCCCCTGAACCTGA
AACATAAAATGAATGCAATTGTTGTTGTTAACTTGTTTATTGCAGCTTATAATGGTTACAAATAAAGCAA
TAGCATCACAAATTTCACAAATAAAGCATTTTTTTCACTGCATTCTAGTTGTGGTTTGTCCAAACTCATC
AATGTATCTTATCATGTCTGCTCGAAGCGGCCGGCCGCCCCGACTCTAGAGTCGCGGCCTTAGACGTTGA
TCCTGGCGCTGGCGCAAGCAGCAGGGTGTCTATCCATGCCGCTCTCCTGGGCGCAGCTCATGGGCAGGGT
GCCGGCGGCCTGCTCCTCCACCTCGGGAGGGAAGCCGTGAGAATTCACGGCGATCTTGCCGCCCTTCTTG
GCCTTAATGAGAATCTCGCGGATCTTGCGGGCGTCCAACTTGCCGGTCAGTCCTTTAGGCACCTCGTCCA
CGAACACAACACCACCGCGCAGCTTCTTGGCGGTTGTAACCTGGCTGGCCACATAGTCCACGATCTCCTT
CTCGGTCATGGTTTTACCGTGTTCCAGCACGACGACTGCGGCGGGCAGCTCGCCGGCATCGTCGTCGGGC
AGGCCGGCGACCCCGGCGTCGAAGATGTTGGGGTGTTGCAGCAGGATGCTCTCCAGTTCGGCTGGGGCTA
CCTGGTAGCCCTTGTATTTGATCAGGCTCTTCAGCCGGTCCACGATGAAGAAGTGCTCGTCCTCGTCCCA
GTAGGCGATGTCGCCGCTGTGCAGCCAGCCGTCCTTGTCGATGAGAGCGTTTGTAGCCTCGGGGTTGTTA
ACGTAGCCGCTCATGATCATGGGGCCACGGACGCACAGCTCGCCGCGCTGGTTCACACCCAGTGTCTTAC
CGGTGTCCAAGTCCACCACCTTAGCCTCGAAGAAGGGCACCACCTTGCCTACTGCGCCAGGCTTGTCGTC
CCCTTCGGGGGTGATCAGAATGGCGCTGGTTGTTTCTGTCAGGCCGTAGCCCTGGCGGATGCCTGGTAGG
TGGAAGCGTTTGGCCACGGCCTCACCTACCTCCTTGCTGAGCGGCGCCCCGCCGCTGGCGATCTCGTGCA
AGTTGCTTAGGTCGTACTTGTCGATGAGAGTGCTCTTAGCGAAGAAGCTAAATAGTGTGGGCACCAGCAG
GGCAGATTGAATCTTATAGTCTTGCAAGCTGCGCAAGAATAGCTCCTCCTCGAAGCGGTACATGAGCACG
ACCCGAAAGCCGCAGATCAAGTAGCCCAGCGTGGTGAACATGCCGAAGCCGTGGTGAAATGGCACCACGC
TGAGGATAGCGGTGTCGGGGATGATCTGGTTGCCGAAGATGGGGTCGCGGGCATGACTGAATCGGACACA
AGCGGTGCGGTGCGGTAGGGCTACGCCCTTGGGCAATCCGGTACTGCCACTACTGTTCATGATCAGGGCG
ATGGTTTTGTCCCGGTCGAAGCTCTCGGGCACGAAGTCGTACTCGTTGAAGCCGGGTGGCAAATGGGAAG
TCACGAAGGTGTACATGCTTTGGAAGCCCTGGTAGTCGGTCTTGCTATCCATGATGATGATCTTTTGTAT
GATCGGTAGCTTCTTTTGCACGTTGAGGATCTTTTGCAGCCCTTTCTTGCTCACGAATACGACGGTGGGC
TGGCTGATGCCCATGCTGTTCAGCAGCTCGCGCTCGTTGTAGATGTCGTTAGCTGGGGCCACAGCCACAC
CGATGAACAGGGCACCCAACACGGGCATGAAGAACTGCAAGCTATTCTCGCTGCACACCACGATCCGATG
GTTTGTATTCAGCCCATAGCGCTTCATAGCTTCTGCCAGCCGAACGCTCATCTCGAAGTACTCGGCGTAG
GTAATGTCCACCTCGATATGTGCGTCGGTAAAGGCGATGGTGCCGGGCACCAGGGCGTAGCGCTTCATGG
CTTTGTGCAGCTGCTCGCCGGCGGTCCCGTCTTCGAGTGGGTAGAATGGCGCTGGGCCCTTCTTAATGTT
TTTGGCATCTTCCATGGTGGCTTTACCAACAGTACCGGATTGCCAAGCTTTTTCAACTCCAATCCACAGT
GACACAGAGCACACACTCATGCAGGCAACCAGCCCCTTACTGAGAGTGAACTGAAGGCACCTGTCTTACT
ACAGTCCCCAGTCACATGACAAAGCTATTAAAAAGTAGGCTGGGCTGTCACTCACCCAGCCTCCCTTCCC
CTGTGCAGCTTGCTGCTCTAACTCGTGACGTCACTCAAAGGCAGCCCTCTGCTTCAGTGAAGTAACGCTT
TAAAAAAAAAAAAAGAAAGAAAAAGAAAAGAAAGAAAGAAAGGAAACACTTAGACTTTTGGAGGCTTCAA
GCATCATGCTGTGATTAAAGCCAGCTTTGAATGCCACAGACTCTAAACGGAGCCCTGGCCATATAATAAC
CAAAATCCCCTGCAATCTTTTTTTAATTTATTTTCCTTCCAAAACAAGCAAGTGGCAAAGCTCCCTGTTT
CATGACAGAGTAACTATATTCTTAGCTAAAACGTGTATTCCCTAAGAACTCTTTAATTCTAAGATCTCCA
AGTGGACTCAAGCTCAGTTTGGGACTAAAGCAAGAGCTTATCACATGATGCATTTTTATGAGACATTTTC
TCATTGAGGGAGTGTTTGAAAGCGCAAACGGGGCGCTAGCGAGCTCAGGTACCGGCCAGTTAGGCCAGAG
AAATGTTCTGGCACCTGCACTTGCACTGGGGACAGCCTATTTTGCTAGTTTGTTTTGTTTCGTTTTGTTT
TGATGGAGAGCGTATGTTAGTACTATCGATTCACACAAAAAACCAACACACAGATGTAATGAAAATAAAG
ATATTTTATTGCGGCCTGTCCAATACCTCCCGTACCTTAATATTACTTACTTATCCTTGAGAGACGTACT
AGTAACCCTGATAAATGCTTCAATAATATTGAAAAAGGACGAGTATGAGCATCCAACATTTTCGTGTCGC
ACTCATTCCCTTCTTTGCGGCATTTTGCTTGCCTGTTTTTGCACACCCCGAAACGCTGGTGAAAGTAAAA
GATGCTGAAGATCAACTGGGTGCAAGAGTGGGCTATATCGAACTGGATCTCAATAGCGGCAAGATCCTTG
AGTCTTTCCGCCCCGAAGAACGATTCCCGATGATGAGCACTTTCAAAGTACTGCTATGTGGCGCGGTGTT
GTCCCGTATAGACGCCGGGCAAGAGCAGCTTGGTCGCCGTATACACTACTCACAAAACGACTTGGTTGAG
TACTCGCCGGTCACGGAAAAGCATCTTACGGATGGCATGACGGTAAGAGAATTGTGTAGTGCTGCCATTA
CCATGAGCGACAACACCGCGGCCAACTTACTTCTGACAACGATCGGAGGCCCTAAGGAGCTGACTGCATT
TCTTCATAATATGGGTGATCATGTGACCCGGCTTGACCGCTGGGAACCAGAGTTGAACGAAGCCATACCG
AACGACGAGCGTGATACCACGATGCCAGTAGCAATGGCCACAACTCTTCGGAAACTACTCACTGGCGAAC
TTCTTACTCTAGCATCACGACAGCAGCTCATAGACTGGATGGAGGCGGACAAAGTAGCAGGACCACTTCT
TCGCTCGGCCCTCCCTGCTGGCTGGTTCATTGCTGACAAATCGGGGGCCGGTGAACGCGGCTCTCGCGGC
ATCATTGCTGCGCTGGGGCCTGATGGTAAGCCCTCACGAATCGTAGTGATCTACACGACGGGGAGTCAGG
CCACTATGGACGAACGAAATAGGCAGATCGCTGAGATCGGTGCCTCACTGATCAAGCACTGGTAACCACT
GCAGTGGTTTAGCATTTGCGGCCGCTGTCAGACCAAGTTTACTCATATATACTTTAGATTGATTTAAAAC
TTCATTTTTAATTTAAAAGGATCTAGGTGAAGATCCTTTTTGATAATCTCATGACCAAAATCCCTTAACG
TGAGTTTTCGTTCCACTGAGCGTCAGACCCCGTAGAAAAGATCAAAGGATCTTCTTGAGATCCTTTTTTT
CTGCGCGTAATCTGCTGCTTGCAAACAAAAAAACCACCGCTACCAGCGGTGGTTTGTTTGCCGGATCAAG
AGCTACCAACTCTTTTTCCGAAGGTAACTGGCTTCAGCAGAGCGCAGATACCAAATACTGTTCTTCTAGT
GTAGCCGTAGTTAGGCCACCACTTCAAGAACTCTGTAGCACCGCCTACATACCTCGCTCTGCTAATCCTG
TTACCAGTGGCTGCTGCCAGTGGCGATAAGTCGTGTCTTACCGGGTTGGACTCAAGACGATAGTTACCGG
ATAAGGCGCAGCGGTCGGGCTGAACGGGGGGTTCGTGCACACAGCCCAGCTTGGAGCGAACGACCTACAC
CGAACTGAGATACCTACAGCGTGAGCTATGAGAAAGCGCCACGCTTCCCGAAGGGAGAAAGGCGGACAGG
TATCCGGTAAGCGGCAGGGTCGGAACAGGAGAGCGCACGAGGGAGCTTCCAGGGGGAAACGCCTGGTATC
TTTATAGTCCTGTCGGGTTTCGCCACCTCTGACTTGAGCGTCGATTTTTGTGATGCTCGTCAGGGGGGCG
GAGCCTATGGAAAAACGCCAGCAACGCGGCCTTTTTACGGTTCCTGGCCTTTTGCTGGCCTTTTGCTCAC
ATGTTCTTTCCTGCGTTATCCCCTGATTCTGTGGATAACCGTATTACCGCCTTTGAGTGAGCTGATACCG
CTCGCCGCAGCCGAACGACCGAGCGCAGCGAGTCAGTGAGCGAGGAAGCGGAAGAGCGCTGCCGGCACCT
GTCCTACGAGTTGCATGATAAAGAAGACAGTCATAAGTGCGGCGACGATAGTCATGCCCCGCGCCCACCG
GAAGGAGCTGACTGGGTTGAAGGCTCTCAAGGGCATCGGTCGACAGCATCTAGTTCGAACACACAAAAAA
CCAACACACAGATGTAATGAAAATAAAGATATTTTATTGCGGCCATGACCGGTTCTAGAGTTTAAACTCG
ACCTACCTCCTTAGCGCGCGGTCGTGTACTGGGCCGGCGGTTGCCGCTGTCGGCCAGCACCTCGACGCAG
CCGTCGGTCCATACGGCTGCGCTCCGGCGAGCGATTTGTGTGCGACCGACGGTGCCGGCCCCGCTGCGGA
CGATGGCATCGCAGCGGCCTTGAGCCCAGGCAGCATCGTCGAAGTTGCCGTCCACGAGGCTCTGGTAGAG
CTGATCCAGGCCGATGCGCAGCATGTAGGCTCGCAGACGAGGGCTGCCGGCCAGCTCGGGATGCCGGCGC
TCGAAGTAGCGAGTCTGCTGCTCCATGCAAGCCAGCCAGGGCCGCCAGAAGAAGATGTTGGCCACCTCGT
ACTGACTGTCCCCGAACATAGCTTCGGACCAGTCGATTACGGCGGTGATGCGGCCGTTGTCGGTCAGGAC
GTTGTTGCTGCCGAAGTCGGCATGGACGAGGTGGCGCACCTCGGGACAGTCTTCGGCCCACAGCATCAGT
TCGTCCAGGGCTTGAGCTACGCTGGCGGACACGGTGTCGTCCATCACGGTCTGCCAGTGGTAGACATGGG
GATCAGCAATGGCGCAAATGAAATCCCGCCAGGTTGTGTACTGGCCGATGCCTTGGGGCCCGAATGGGCC
GAAGCCGCTGGTTTGACTGAGGTCGGCGGCGGCAATAGCATCCATAGCTTCGGCGACAGGCTGTAACACA
GCAGGCAGCTCTGTTTCGGGGAGGTCTTGGAGAGTAACGCCTTGGGCGCGTCTACTGATGCAGTATGTCA
GGCTCTCGCTGAACTCGCCGATGTCCAACACTTCGGGGATGGGTAGTGCAGCGCTGGCGAAGTGGCGGTA
CACGTAGCGGTCTTTGTAGAAGCCATCAGCGCAGCTATTCACCCGCAGTACATAGCCGCGTCCGCCGACA
TCGAAGCTGAAGGCTCGGCTCTCTTCGCCCTCCGACAACTGCATCAGGTCGCTCACACTGTCGAACTTCT
CGATGAGAAATTTTTCAACGCTGGTAGCGGTGAGTTCGGGCTTCTTCATGGTGGCGCTAGTGTCAGAAGA
ATCGAGCTTTTTGCAAAAGCCTAGGCCTCCAAAAAAGCCTCCTCACTACTTCTGGAATAGCTCAGAGGCA
GAGGCGGCCTCGGCCTCTGCATAAATAAAAAAAATTAGTCA
Features (pLannotate 1.2.2; 14 found; start..end, strand, type, name):
    293..424     +  CDS            LT_SV40 (fragment): Experimental evidence at protein level: Swiss-Prot protein existence level 1. Isoform 17kT antigen targets host RBL2 for degradation and promotes cell proliferation. Transactivates host cyclin A promoter through its J domain. From Simian virus 40 (SV40).
    450..571     +  polyA_signal   SV40 poly(A) signal: SV40 polyadenylation signal
    623..742     -  CDS            hPEST: PEST degradation sequence from mouse ornithine decarboxylase human codon-optimized
    746..2395    -  CDS            luciferase: firefly luciferase synthetic luc2 version of the luciferase gene
   2671..2692    -  promoter       ADH1 promoter (fragment): S. cerevisiae ADH1; promoter for alcohol dehydrogenase 1
   3077..3168    -  misc_feature   pause site: RNA polymerase II transcriptional pause signal from the human α2 globin gene
   3182..3230    -  polyA_signal   poly(A) signal: synthetic polyadenylation signal
   3293..3334    +  promoter       AmpR promoter (fragment): bla
   3335..4195    +  CDS            AmpR: β-lactamase confers resistance to ampicillin, carbenicillin, and related antibiotics
   4395..4983    +  rep_origin     ori: high-copy-number ColE1/pMB1/pBR322/pUC origin of replication
   5163..5294    -  CDS            TcR (fragment): tetracycline efflux protein; tet; confers resistance to tetracycline
   5310..5358    -  polyA_signal   poly(A) signal: synthetic polyadenylation signal
   5382..6419    -  CDS            HygR: hygromycin B phosphotransferase confers resistance to hygromycin
   6450..256     -  promoter       SV40 promoter (across the origin): SV40 enhancer and early promoter
