[The description below was written by a language model from this plasmid's Addgene catalogue record and pLannotate feature annotations shown in this document.]
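Description:
pPGC1a_Proximal Promoter-FLuc2P is a mammalian promoter-reporter plasmid built on the Promega pGL4.15 backbone, a promoterless firefly luciferase vector. The insert is the proximal promoter of human PPARGC1A (PGC-1alpha), described as spanning -500 to +52 relative to the transcription start. It was cloned between NheI and HindIII sites, both retained, immediately upstream of the reporter. The reporter is the synthetic luc2 firefly luciferase fused at its C-terminus to hPEST, a codon-optimized degradation sequence from mouse ornithine decarboxylase. The PEST sequence shortens the protein's half-life, so the light signal follows changes in promoter activity more closely than a stable luciferase would. An SV40 late-type polyadenylation signal terminates the reporter transcript. Upstream of the cloned promoter, a synthetic poly(A) signal and an RNA polymerase II pause site from the human α2 globin gene limit read-through transcription from the backbone, which keeps background low.

The plasmid is propagated in E. coli through a high-copy ColE1/pUC-type origin and selected with ampicillin (β-lactamase). For mammalian cells, a separate cassette has the SV40 enhancer/early promoter driving hygromycin B phosphotransferase, followed by a synthetic poly(A) signal, which allows selection of stable reporter lines. The promoter insert itself is not annotated in the feature table. The short hits labelled ADH1 promoter, TcR and SV40 large T antigen are small fragment matches that are probably incidental rather than functional parts. The sequenced record (6,551 nt) is slightly longer than the catalogued total size. The construct is intended for luciferase assays of PGC-1alpha proximal promoter activity, and the associated study concerns a CRTC1/MAML2-driven PGC-1alpha–IGF-1 circuit.
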