Addgene plasmid #154259: pPGC1a_Proximal Promoter-FLuc2P
Purpose: Destabilized firefly luciferase reporter containing the Human PGC-1alpha Proximal Promoter from -500 to +52.
Depositing lab: Antonio Amelio. Depositing organization: University of North Carolina at Chapel Hill. Publication: CRTC1/MAML2 directs a PGC-1alpha-IGF-1 circuit that confers vulnerability to PPARgamma inhibition. Musicant AM, Parag-Sharma K, Gong W, Sengupta M, Chatterjee A, Henry EC, Tsai YH, Hayward MC, Sheth S, Betancourt R, Hackman TG, Padilla RJ, Parker JS, Giudice J, Flaveny CA, Hayes DN, Amelio AL. Cell Rep. 2021 Feb 23;34(8):108768. doi: 10.1016/j.celrep.2021.108768. PubMed 33626346.
Backbone
  Vector backbone: pGL4.15
  Backbone manufacturer: Promega
  Backbone size w/o insert (bp): 5969
  Total vector size (bp): 6469
  Vector type: Mammalian Expression
  Selectable markers: Hygromycin
Growth in bacteria
  Bacterial resistance: Ampicillin, 100 μg/mL
  Growth temperature: 37°C
  Growth strain: DH5alpha
  Copy number: High Copy
Gene/Insert
  Gene/Insert name: PGC-1a Proximal Promoter (alt name: PPARGC1A Proximal Promoter)
  Species: H. sapiens (human)
  Insert size (bp): 500
  GenBank ID: Gene ID: 10891
  Entrez Gene: PPARGC1A (a.k.a. LEM6, PGC-1(alpha), PGC-1alpha, PGC-1v, PGC1, PGC1A, PPARGC1)
  Promoter: Human PGC-1alpha Proximal Promoter
  Cloning method: Restriction Enzyme; 5′ cloning site NheI (not destroyed); 3′ cloning site HindIII (not destroyed)
  Sequencing primers: 5′ RVprimer3
Terms and licenses: Academic/Nonprofit Terms; Industry Terms: Not Available to Industry
How to cite: pPGC1a_Proximal Promoter-FLuc2P was a gift from Antonio Amelio (Addgene plasmid # 154259 ; http://n2t.net/addgene:154259 ; RRID:Addgene_154259)
